>Addgene plasmid #24148 | pFU-MVIIA-PC | depositor full sequence | sequence record 11322 | Author sequence
GTCGACGGATCGGGAGATCTCCCGATCCCCTATGGTGCACTCTCAGTACAATCTGCTCTGATGCCGCATA
GTTAAGCCAGTATCTGCTCCCTGCTTGTGTGTTGGAGGTCGCTGAGTAGTGCGCGAGCAAAATTTAAGCT
ACAACAAGGCAAGGCTTGACCGACAATTGCATGAAGAATCTGCTTAGGGTTAGGCGTTTTGCGCTGCTTC
GCGATGTACGGGCCAGATATACGCGTTGACATTGATTATTGACTAGTTATTAATAGTAATCAATTACGGG
GTCATTAGTTCATAGCCCATATATGGAGTTCCGCGTTACATAACTTACGGTAAATGGCCCGCCTGGCTGA
CCGCCCAACGACCCCCGCCCATTGACGTCAATAATGACGTATGTTCCCATAGTAACGCCAATAGGGACTT
TCCATTGACGTCAATGGGTGGAGTATTTACGGTAAACTGCCCACTTGGCAGTACATCAAGTGTATCATAT
GCCAAGTACGCCCCCTATTGACGTCAATGACGGTAAATGGCCCGCCTGGCATTATGCCCAGTACATGACC
TTATGGGACTTTCCTACTTGGCAGTACATCTACGTATTAGTCATCGCTATTACCATGGTGATGCGGTTTT
GGCAGTACATCAATGGGCGTGGATAGCGGTTTGACTCACGGGGATTTCCAAGTCTCCACCCCATTGACGT
CAATGGGAGTTTGTTTTGGCACCAAAATCAACGGGACTTTCCAAAATGTCGTAACAACTCCGCCCCATTG
ACGCAAATGGGCGGTAGGCGTGTACGGTGGGAGGTCTATATAAGCAGCGCGTTTTGCCTGTACTGGGTCT
CTCTGGTTAGACCAGATCTGAGCCTGGGAGCTCTCTGGCTAACTAGGGAACCCACTGCTTAAGCCTCAAT
AAAGCTTGCCTTGAGTGCTTCAAGTAGTGTGTGCCCGTCTGTTGTGTGACTCTGGTAACTAGAGATCCCT
CAGACCCTTTTAGTCAGTGTGGAAAATCTCTAGCAGTGGCGCCCGAACAGGGACTTGAAAGCGAAAGGGA
AACCAGAGGAGCTCTCTCGACGCAGGACTCGGCTTGCTGAAGCGCGCACGGCAAGAGGCGAGGGGCGGCG
ACTGGTGAGTACGCCAAAAATTTTGACTAGCGGAGGCTAGAAGGAGAGAGATGGGTGCGAGAGCGTCAGT
ATTAAGCGGGGGAGAATTAGATCGCGATGGGAAAAAATTCGGTTAAGGCCAGGGGGAAAGAAAAAATATA
AATTAAAACATATAGTATGGGCAAGCAGGGAGCTAGAACGATTCGCAGTTAATCCTGGCCTGTTAGAAAC
ATCAGAAGGCTGTAGACAAATACTGGGACAGCTACAACCATCCCTTCAGACAGGATCAGAAGAACTTAGA
TCATTATATAATACAGTAGCAACCCTCTATTGTGTGCATCAAAGGATAGAGATAAAAGACACCAAGGAAG
CTTTAGACAAGATAGAGGAAGAGCAAAACAAAAGTAAGACCACCGCACAGCAAGCGGCCGCTGATCTTCA
GACCTGGAGGAGGAGATATGAGGGACAATTGGAGAAGTGAATTATATAAATATAAAGTAGTAAAAATTGA
ACCATTAGGAGTAGCACCCACCAAGGCAAAGAGAAGAGTGGTGCAGAGAGAAAAAAGAGCAGTGGGAATA
GGAGCTTTGTTCCTTGGGTTCTTGGGAGCAGCAGGAAGCACTATGGGCGCAGCGTCAATGACGCTGACGG
TACAGGCCAGACAATTATTGTCTGGTATAGTGCAGCAGCAGAACAATTTGCTGAGGGCTATTGAGGCGCA
ACAGCATCTGTTGCAACTCACAGTCTGGGGCATCAAGCAGCTCCAGGCAAGAATCCTGGCTGTGGAAAGA
TACCTAAAGGATCAACAGCTCCTGGGGATTTGGGGTTGCTCTGGAAAACTCATTTGCACCACTGCTGTGC
CTTGGAATGCTAGTTGGAGTAATAAATCTCTGGAACAGATTTGGAATCACACGACCTGGATGGAGTGGGA
CAGAGAAATTAACAATTACACAAGCTTAATACACTCCTTAATTGAAGAATCGCAAAACCAGCAAGAAAAG
AATGAACAAGAATTATTGGAATTAGATAAATGGGCAAGTTTGTGGAATTGGTTTAACATAACAAATTGGC
TGTGGTATATAAAATTATTCATAATGATAGTAGGAGGCTTGGTAGGTTTAAGAATAGTTTTTGCTGTACT
TTCTATAGTGAATAGAGTTAGGCAGGGATATTCACCATTATCGTTTCAGACCCACCTCCCAACCCCGAGG
GGACCCGACAGGCCCGAAGGAATAGAAGAAGAAGGTGGAGAGAGAGACAGAGACAGATCCATTCGATTAG
TGAACGGATCGGCACTGCGTGCGCCAATTCTGCAGACAAATGGCAGTATTCATCCACAATTTTAAAAGAA
AAGGGGGGATTGGGGGGTACAGTGCAGGGGAAAGAATAGTAGACATAATAGCAACAGACATACAAACTAA
AGAATTACAAAAACAAATTACAAAAATTCAAAATTTTCGGGTTTATTACAGGGACAGCAGAGATCCAGTT
TGGTTAATTAAGGGTGCAGCGATCTGGCCTCCGCGCCGGGTTTTGGCGCCTCCCGCGGGCGCCCCCCTCC
TCACGGCGAGCGCTGCCACGTCAGACGAAGGGCGCAGCGAGCGTCCTGATCCTTCCGCCCGGACGCTCAG
GACAGCGGCCCGCTGCTCATAAGACTCGGCCTTAGAACCCCAGTATCAGCAGAAGGACATTTTAGGACGG
GACTTGGGTGACTCTAGGGCACTGGTTTTCTTTCCAGAGAGCGGAACAGGCGAGGAAAAGTAGTCCCTTC
TCGGCGATTCTGCGGAGGGATCTCCGTGGGGCGGTGAACGCCGATGATTATATAAGGACGCGCCGGGTGT
GGCACAGCTAGTTCCGTCGCAGCCGGGATTTGGGTCGCGGTTCTTGTTTGTGGATCGCTGTGATCGTCAC
TTGGTGAGTAGCGGGCTGCTGGGCTGGCCGGGGCTTTCGTGGCCGCCGGGCCGCTCGGTGGGACGGAAGC
GTGTGGAGAGACCGCCAAGGGCTGTAGTCTGGGTCCGCGAGCAAGGTTGCCCTGAACTGGGGGTTGGGGG
GAGCGCAGCAAAATGGCGGCTGTTCCCGAGTCTTGAATGGAAGACGCTTGTGAGGCGGGCTGTGAGGTCG
TTGAAACAAGGTGGGGGGCATGGTGGGCGGCAAGAACCCAAGGTCTTGAGGCCTTCGCTAATGCGGGAAA
GCTCTTATTCGGGTGAGATGGGCTGGGGCACCATCTGGGGACCCTGACGTGAAGTTTGTCACTGACTGGA
GAACTCGGGTTTGTCGTCTGGTTGCGGGGGCGGCAGTTATGCGGTGCCGTTGGGCAGTGCACCCGTACCT
TTGGGAGCGCGCGCCTCGTCGTGTCGTGACGTCACCCGTTCTGTTGGCTTATAATGCAGGGTGGGGCCAC
CTGCCGGTAGGTGTGCGGTAGGCTTTTCTCCGTCGCAGGACGCAGGGTTCGGGCCTAGGGTAGGCTCTCC
TGAATCGACAGGCGCCGGACCTCTGGTGAGGGGAGGGATAAGTGAGGCGTCAGTTTCTTTGGTCGGTTTT
ATGTACCTATCTTCTTAAGTAGCTGAAGCTCCGGTTTTGAACTATGCGCTCGGGGTTGGCGAGTGTGTTT
TGTGAAGTTTTTTAGGCACCTTTTGAAATGTAATCATTTGGGTCAATATGTAATTTTCAGTGTTAGACTA
GTAAATTGTCCGCTAAATTCTGGCCGTTTTTGGCTTTTTTGTTAGACGAAGCTTGGGCTGCAGGTCGACT
CTAGAGGATCCCCGGGTACCGGTATGTCTGCACTTCTGATCCTAGCTCTTGTTGGAGCTGCAGTTGCTTG
CAAAGGCAAGGGCGCGAAGTGCTCCCGCCTCATGTATGACTGTTGCACCGGATCGTGTAGGTCCGGTAAG
TGCATCGATTACAAAGACGATGACGACAAGCTTGCGGCCGCTGGTAACGGAAATGGCAACGGGAATGGTA
ACGGAAACGGCAACGGGGATGGTACTCGAGTTGCTGTGGGCCAGGACACGCAGGAGGTCATCGTGGTGCC
ACACTCCTTGCCCTTTAAGGTGGTGGTGATCTCAGCCATCCTGGCCCTGGTGGTGCTCACCATCATCTCC
CTTATCATCCTCATCATGCTTTGGCAGAAGAAACCACGTAGGATCCGTATGGTGAGCAAGGGCGAGGAGG
ATAACATGGCCATCATCAAGGAGTTCATGCGCTTCAAGGTGCACATGGAGGGCTCCGTGAACGGCCACGA
GTTCGAGATCGAGGGCGAGGGCGAGGGCCGCCCCTACGAGGGCACCCAGACCGCCAAGCTGAAGGTGACC
AAGGGTGGCCCCCTGCCCTTCGCCTGGGACATCCTGTCCCCTCAGTTCATGTACGGCTCCAAGGCCTACG
TGAAGCACCCCGCCGACATCCCCGACTACTTGAAGCTGTCCTTCCCCGAGGGCTTCAAGTGGGAGCGCGT
GATGAACTTCGAGGACGGCGGCGTGGTGACCGTGACCCAGGACTCCTCCCTGCAGGACGGCGAGTTCATC
TACAAGGTGAAGCTGCGCGGCACCAACTTCCCCTCCGACGGCCCCGTAATGCAGAAGAAGACCATGGGCT
GGGAGGCCTCCTCCGAGCGGATGTACCCCGAGGACGGCGCCCTGAAGGGCGAGATCAAGCAGAGGCTGAA
GCTGAAGGACGGCGGCCACTACGACGCTGAGGTCAAGACCACCTACAAGGCCAAGAAGCCCGTGCAGCTG
CCCGGCGCCTACAACGTCAACATCAAGTTGGACATCACCTCCCACAACGAGGACTACACCATCGTGGAAC
AGTACGAACGCGCCGAGGGCCGCCACTCCACCGGCGGCATGGACGAGCTGTACAAGTAAGAATTCGATAT
CAAGCTTATCGATAATCAACCTCTGGATTACAAAATTTGTGAAAGATTGACTGGTATTCTTAACTATGTT
GCTCCTTTTACGCTATGTGGATACGCTGCTTTAATGCCTTTGTATCATGCTATTGCTTCCCGTATGGCTT
TCATTTTCTCCTCCTTGTATAAATCCTGGTTGCTGTCTCTTTATGAGGAGTTGTGGCCCGTTGTCAGGCA
ACGTGGCGTGGTGTGCACTGTGTTTGCTGACGCAACCCCCACTGGTTGGGGCATTGCCACCACCTGTCAG
CTCCTTTCCGGGACTTTCGCTTTCCCCCTCCCTATTGCCACGGCGGAACTCATCGCCGCCTGCCTTGCCC
GCTGCTGGACAGGGGCTCGGCTGTTGGGCACTGACAATTCCGTGGTGTTGTCGGGGAAATCATCGTCCTT
TCCTTGGCTGCTCGCCTGTGTTGCCACCTGGATTCTGCGCGGGACGTCCTTCTGCTACGTCCCTTCGGCC
CTCAATCCAGCGGACCTTCCTTCCCGCGGCCTGCTGCCGGCTCTGCGGCCTCTTCCGCGTCTTCGCCTTC
GCCCTCAGACGAGTCGGATCTCCCTTTGGGCCGCCTCCCCGCATCGATACCGTCGACCTCGAGACCTAGA
AAAACATGGAGCAATCACAAGTAGCAATACAGCAGCTACCAATGCTGATTGTGCCTGGCTAGAAGCACAA
GAGGAGGAGGAGGTGGGTTTTCCAGTCACACCTCAGGTACCTTTAAGACCAATGACTTACAAGGCAGCTG
TAGATCTTAGCCACTTTTTAAAAGAAAAGGGGGGACTGGAAGGGCTAATTCACTCCCAACGAAGACAAGA
TATCCTTGATCTGTGGATCTACCACACACAAGGCTACTTCCCTGATTGGCAGAACTACACACCAGGGCCA
GGGATCAGATATCCACTGACCTTTGGATGGTGCTACAAGCTAGTACCAGTTGAGCAAGAGAAGGTAGAAG
AAGCCAATGAAGGAGAGAACACCCGCTTGTTACACCCTGTGAGCCTGCATGGGATGGATGACCCGGAGAG
AGAAGTATTAGAGTGGAGGTTTGACAGCCGCCTAGCATTTCATCACATGGCCCGAGAGCTGCATCCGGAC
TGTACTGGGTCTCTCTGGTTAGACCAGATCTGAGCCTGGGAGCTCTCTGGCTAACTAGGGAACCCACTGC
TTAAGCCTCAATAAAGCTTGCCTTGAGTGCTTCAAGTAGTGTGTGCCCGTCTGTTGTGTGACTCTGGTAA
CTAGAGATCCCTCAGACCCTTTTAGTCAGTGTGGAAAATCTCTAGCAGGGCCCGTTTAAACCCGCTGATC
AGCCTCGACTGTGCCTTCTAGTTGCCAGCCATCTGTTGTTTGCCCCTCCCCCGTGCCTTCCTTGACCCTG
GAAGGTGCCACTCCCACTGTCCTTTCCTAATAAAATGAGGAAATTGCATCGCATTGTCTGAGTAGGTGTC
ATTCTATTCTGGGGGGTGGGGTGGGGCAGGACAGCAAGGGGGAGGATTGGGAAGACAATAGCAGGCATGC
TGGGGATGCGGTGGGCTCTATGGCTTCTGAGGCGGAAAGAACCAGCTGGGGCTCTAGGGGGTATCCCC
[124 nt withheld, positions 6579-6702]
C
[91 nt withheld, positions 6704-6794]
A
[49 nt withheld, positions 6796-6844]
CCTTTGACGTTGGAGTCCACGTTCTTT
[37 nt withheld, positions 6872-6908]
ACCCTATCTCGGTCTATTCTTTTGATTTATAAGGGATTTTGCCGATTTCGGCCTATTGGTTAAAAAATGA
GCTGATTTAACAAAAATTTAACGCGAATTAATTCTGTGGAATGTGTGTCAGTTAGGGTGTGGAAAGTCCC
CAGGCTCCCCAGCAGGCAGAAGTATGCAAAGCATGCATCTCAATTAGTCAGCAACCAGGTGTGGAAAGTC
CCCAGGCTCCCCAGCAGGCAGAAGTATGCAAAGCATGCATCTCAATTAGTCAGCAACCATAGTCCCGCCC
CTAACTCCGCCCATCCCGCCCCTAACTCCGCCCAGTTCCGCCCATTCTCCGCCCCATGGCTGACTAATTT
TTTTTATTTATGCAGAGGCCGAGGCCGCCTCTGCCTCTGAGCTATTCCAGAAGTAGTGAGGAGGCTTTTT
TGGAGGCCTAGGCTTTTGCAAAAAGCTCCCGGGAGCTTGTATATCCATTTTCGGATCTGATCAGCACGTG
TTGACAATTAATCATCGGCATAGTATATCGGCATAGTATAATACGACAAGGTGAGGAACTAAACCATGGC
CAAGTTGACCAGTGCCGTTCCGGTGCTCACCGCGCGCGACGTCGCCGGAGCGGTCGAGTTCTGGACCGAC
CGGCTCGGGTTCTCCCGGGACTTCGTGGAGGACGACTTCGCCGGTGTGGTCCGGGACGACGTGACCCTGT
TCATCAGCGCGGTCCAGGACCAGGTGGTGCCGGACAACACCCTGGCCTGGGTGTGGGTGCGCGGCCTGGA
CGAGCTGTACGCCGAGTGGTCGGAGGTCGTGTCCACGAACTTCCGGGACGCCTCCGGGCCGGCCATGACC
GAGATCGGCGAGCAGCCGTGGGGGCGGGAGTTCGCCCTGCGCGACCCGGCCGGCAACTGCGTGCACTTCG
TGGCCGAGGAGCAGGACTGACACGTGCTACGAGATTTCGATTCCACCGCCGCCTTCTATGAAAGGTTGGG
CTTCGGAATCGTTTTCCGGGACGCCGGCTGGATGATCCTCCAGCGCGGGGATCTCATGCTGGAGTTCTTC
GCCCACCCCAACTTGTTTATTGCAGCTTATAATGGTTACAAATAAAGCAATAGCATCACAAATTTCACAA
ATAAAGCATTTTTTTCACTGCATTCTAGTTGTGGTTTGTCCAAACTCATCAATGTATCTTATCATGTCTG
TATACCGTCGACCTCTAGCTAGAGCTTGGCGTAATCATGGTCATAGCTGTTTCCTGTGTGAAATTGTTAT
CCGCTCACAATTCCACACAACATACGAGCCGGAAGCATAAAGTGTAAAGCCTGGGGTGCCTAATGAGTGA
GCTAACTCACATTAATTGCGTTGCGCTCACTGCCCGCTTTCCAGTCGGGAAACCTGTCGTGCCAGCTGCA
TTAATGAATCGGCCAACGCGCGGGGAGAGGCGGTTTGCGTATTGGGCGCTCTTCCGCTTCCTCGCTCACT
GACTCGCTGCGCTCGGTCGTTCGGCTGCGGCGAGCGGTATCAGCTCACTCAAAGGCGGTAATACGGTTAT
CCACAGAATCAGGGGATAACGCAGGAAAGAACATGTGAGCAAAAGGCCAGCAAAAGGCCAGGAACCGTAA
AAAGGCCGCGTTGCTGGCGTTTTTCCATAGGCTCCGCCCCCCTGACGAGCATCACAAAAATCGACGCTCA
AGTCAGAGGTGGCGAAACCCGACAGGACTATAAAGATACCAGGCGTTTCCCCCTGGAAGCTCCCTCGTGC
GCTCTCCTGTTCCGACCCTGCCGCTTACCGGATACCTGTCCGCCTTTCTCCCTTCGGGAAGCGTGGCGCT
TTCTCATAGCTCACGCTGTAGGTATCTCAGTTCGGTGTAGGTCGTTCGCTCCAAGCTGGGCTGTGTGCAC
GAACCCCCCGTTCAGCCCGACCGCTGCGCCTTATCCGGTAACTATCGTCTTGAGTCCAACCCGGTAAGAC
ACGACTTATCGCCACTGGCAGCAGCCACTGGTAACAGGATTAGCAGAGCGAGGTATGTAGGCGGTGCTAC
AGAGTTCTTGAAGTGGTGGCCTAACTACGGCTACACTAGAAGAACAGTATTTGGTATCTGCGCTCTGCTG
AAGCCAGTTACCTTCGGAAAAAGAGTTGGTAGCTCTTGATCCGGCAAACAAACCACCGCTGGTAGCGGTG
GTTTTTTTGTTTGCAAGCAGCAGATTACGCGCAGAAAAAAAGGATCTCAAGAAGATCCTTTGATCTTTTC
TACGGGGTCTGACGCTCAGTGGAACGAAAACTCACGTTAAGGGATTTTGGTCATGAGATTATCAAAAAGG
ATCTTCACCTAGATCCTTTTAAATTAAAAATGAAGTTTTAAATCAATCTAAAGTATATATGAGTAAACTT
GGTCTGACAGTTACCAATGCTTAATCAGTGAGGCACCTATCTCAGCGATCTGTCTATTTCGTTCATCCAT
AGTTGCCTGACTCCCCGTCGTGTAGATAACTACGATACGGGAGGGCTTACCATCTGGCCCCAGTGCTGCA
ATGATACCGCGAGACCCACGCTCACCGGCTCCAGATTTATCAGCAATAAACCAGCCAGCCGGAAGGGCCG
AGCGCAGAAGTGGTCCTGCAACTTTATCCGCCTCCATCCAGTCTATTAATTGTTGCCGGGAAGCTAGAGT
AAGTAGTTCGCCAGTTAATAGTTTGCGCAACGTTGTTGCCATTGCTACAGGCATCGTGGTGTCACGCTCG
TCGTTTGGTATGGCTTCATTCAGCTCCGGTTCCCAACGATCAAGGCGAGTTACATGATCCCCCATGTTGT
GCAAAAAAGCGGTTAGCTCCTTCGGTCCTCCGATCGTTGTCAGAAGTAAGTTGGCCGCAGTGTTATCACT
CATGGTTATGGCAGCACTGCATAATTCTCTTACTGTCATGCCATCCGTAAGATGCTTTTCTGTGACTGGT
GAGTACTCAACCAAGTCATTCTGAGAATAGTGTATGCGGCGACCGAGTTGCTCTTGCCCGGCGTCAATAC
GGGATAATACCGCGCCACATAGCAGAACTTTAAAAGTGCTCATCATTGGAAAACGTTCTTCGGGGCGAAA
ACTCTCAAGGATCTTACCGCTGTTGAGATCCAGTTCGATGTAACCCACTCGTGCACCCAACTGATCTTCA
GCATCTTTTACTTTCACCAGCGTTTCTGGGTGAGCAAAAACAGGAAGGCAAAATGCCGCAAAAAAGGGAA
TAAGGGCGACACGGAAATGTTGAATACTCATACTCTTCCTTTTTCAATATTATTGAAGCATTTATCAGGG
TTATTGTCTCATGAGCGGATACATATTTGAATGTATTTAGAAAAATAAACAAATAGGGGTTCCGCGCACA
TTTCCCCGAAAAGTGCCACCTGAC
Features (pLannotate 1.2.2; 34 found; start..end, strand, type, name):
     31..83      -  misc_feature   bom (fragment): basis of mobility region from pBR322
    238..617     +  enhancer       CMV enhancer: human cytomegalovirus immediate early enhancer
    618..817     +  promoter       CMV promoter: human cytomegalovirus (CMV) immediate early promoter
    835..1015    +  LTR            5' LTR (truncated): truncated 5' long terminal repeat (LTR) from HIV-1
   1062..1187    +  misc_feature   HIV-1 Ψ: packaging signal of human immunodeficiency virus type 1
   1171..1534    +  CDS            HIV-1 gag (fragment): gag protein from human immunodeficiency virus 1; gag
   1680..1913    +  misc_feature   RRE: The Rev response element (RRE) of HIV-1 allows for Rev-dependent mRNA export from the nucleus to the cytoplasm.
   2290..2390    +  CDS            Rev (fragment): human immunodeficiency virus 1 (HIV-1) Rev protein; rev; enhances nuclear export of unspliced and incompletely spliced viral mRNAs
   2440..2557    +  misc_feature   cPPT/CTS: central polypurine tract and central termination sequence of HIV-1
   2616..3827    +  promoter       UbC promoter: human ubiquitin C promoter
   3838..3871    -  misc_feature   MCS (fragment): pUC18/19 multiple cloning site
   3874..3918    +  CDS            preprotrypsin leader: leader sequence from mouse preprotrypsin
   3919..3993    +  CDS            O16C_CONCT: Experimental evidence at protein level: Swiss-Prot protein existence level 1. Omega-conotoxins act at presynaptic membranes, they bind and block voltage-gated calcium channels (Cav). This toxin blocks N-, P- and Q-type calcium channels. From Conus catus (Cat cone).
   4093..4239    +  CDS            PDGFRβ TM domain: transmembrane domain from platelet derived growth factor receptor beta
   4249..4956    +  CDS            mCherry: mCherry is a basic (constitutively fluorescent) red fluorescent protein published in 2004, derived from Discosoma sp.. It is reported to be a very rapidly-maturing monomer with low acid sensitivity.
   4960..4984    +  misc_feature   MCS (fragment): pBluescript multiple cloning site
   4984..5572    +  misc_feature   WPRE: woodchuck hepatitis virus posttranscriptional regulatory element
   5509..6090    +  CDS            nef (fragment): NEF_HV1H2 - Experimental evidence at protein level: Swiss-Prot protein existence level 1. Extracellular Nef protein targets CD4(+) T-lymphocytes for apoptosis by interacting with CXCR4 surface receptors. From Human immunodeficiency virus type 1 group M subtype B (isolate HXB2) (HIV-1).
   6097..6277    +  LTR            5' LTR (truncated): truncated 5' long terminal repeat (LTR) from HIV-1
   6309..6533    +  polyA_signal   bGH poly(A) signal: bovine growth hormone polyadenylation signal
   6537..6558    +  promoter       SV40 promoter (fragment): SV40 enhancer and early promoter
   6579..7007    +  rep_origin     f1 ori (sequence partly withheld): f1 bacteriophage origin of replication; arrow indicates direction of (+) strand synthesis
   7021..7350    +  promoter       SV40 promoter: SV40 enhancer and early promoter
   7398..7445    +  promoter       EM7 promoter: synthetic bacterial promoter&nbsp
   7464..7838    +  CDS            BleoR: antibiotic-binding protein; Sh ble from Streptoalloteichus hindustanus; confers resistance to bleomycin, phleomycin, and Zeocin™
   7848..7973    +  CDS            ble (fragment): BLE_KLEPN - Experimental evidence at protein level: Swiss-Prot protein existence level 1. Binding protein with a strong affinity to the bleomycin family of antibiotics. Binds to CL990; an antimitotic-antibiotic compound. From Klebsiella pneumoniae.
   7968..8089    +  polyA_signal   SV40 poly(A) signal: SV40 polyadenylation signal
   8162..8178    -  protein_bind   lac operator: The lac repressor binds to the lac operator to inhibit transcription in E. coli. This inhibition can be relieved by adding lactose or isopropyl-β-D-thiogalactopyranoside (IPTG). lac repressor encoded by lacI
   8186..8216    -  promoter       lac promoter: promoter for the E. coli lac operon
   8231..8252    -  protein_bind   CAP binding site: CAP binding activates transcription in the presence of cAMP. E. coli catabolite activator protein
   8265..8357    -  CDS            lacI (fragment): lac repressor; lacI; The lac repressor binds to the lac operator to inhibit transcription in E. coli. This inhibition can be relieved by adding lactose or isopropyl-β-D-thiogalactopyranoside (IPTG).
   8540..9128    -  rep_origin     ori: high-copy-number ColE1/pMB1/pBR322/pUC origin of replication
   9299..10159   -  CDS            AmpR: β-lactamase; bla; confers resistance to ampicillin, carbenicillin, and related antibiotics
  10160..10264   -  promoter       AmpR promoter: bla
