[The description below was written by a language model from this plasmid's Addgene catalogue record and pLannotate feature annotations shown in this document.]
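Description:
pFU-MVIIA-PC is a lentiviral transfer plasmid built on the pFUGW backbone for expressing a membrane-tethered peptide toxin in mammalian cells. It is maintained in E. coli through a high-copy ColE1/pUC-type origin with ampicillin selection (AmpR), and the record recommends low-recombination strains because of the repeated LTR sequences. The backbone also carries an f1 origin and an SV40/EM7-driven bleomycin/Zeocin resistance cassette that lies outside the viral genome. A CMV enhancer/promoter fused to a truncated HIV-1 5' LTR drives transcription of the genomic RNA. This RNA includes the Ψ packaging signal with a gag fragment, the RRE for Rev-dependent nuclear export, the cPPT/CTS, a WPRE downstream of the transgene and a truncated 3' LTR followed by a bGH polyadenylation signal. Packaging functions are not encoded on the plasmid and must be supplied separately.

The payload, cloned between AgeI and EcoRI, is expressed from the human ubiquitin C promoter. It is a single fusion reading frame made up of a preprotrypsin secretory leader, the omega-conotoxin MVIIA from Conus magus, a FLAG epitope (listed in the insert name but not annotated in the feature table), the PDGF receptor β transmembrane domain and mCherry. The automated annotation matched the toxin segment to a related Conus catus omega-conotoxin, and it attributes mCherry to Discosoma rather than the Aequorea listed in the catalogue. The leader directs the toxin into the secretory pathway and the transmembrane segment anchors it at the cell surface. There, an omega-conotoxin can block voltage-gated calcium channels on the expressing cell, while mCherry marks transduced cells. According to the associated publication, such tethered toxins are used for silencing neurotransmission.
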