Addgene plasmid #24148: pFU-MVIIA-PC
Depositing lab: Ines Ibanez-Tallon. Depositing organization: Max-Delbrueck-Centrum fuer Molekulare Medizin (MDC). Publication: Silencing neurotransmission with membrane-tethered toxins. Auer S, Sturzebecher AS, Juttner R, Santos-Torres J, Hanack C, Frahm S, Liehl B, Ibanez-Tallon I. Nat Methods. 2010 Mar;7(3):229-36. doi: 10.1038/nmeth.1425. Epub 2010 Feb 7. PubMed 20139968.
Backbone
  Vector backbone: pFUGW
  Backbone size w/o insert (bp): 9198
  Vector type: Mammalian Expression, Lentiviral
Growth in bacteria
  Bacterial resistance: Ampicillin, 100 μg/mL
  Growth temperature: 37°C
  Growth strain: Stbl3
  Growth instructions: Use low-recombination strains like Hb101 or Stbl3.
  Copy number: High Copy
Gene/Insert
  Gene/Insert name: omega-Conotoxin MVIIA-FLAG-PDGF_R_TM-mCherry
  Species: H. sapiens (human); Conus magus, Aequorea victoria
  Insert size (bp): 1086
  Entrez Gene: PDGFRB (a.k.a. CD140B, IBGC4, IMF1, JTK12, KOGS, PDGFR, PDGFR-1, PDGFR1, PENTT)
  Cloning method: Restriction Enzyme; 5′ cloning site AgeI (not destroyed); 3′ cloning site EcoRI (not destroyed)
  Sequencing primers: 5′ GTCCGCTAAATTCTGGC; 3′ GCCATACGGGAAGCAATAG
Terms and licenses: Academic/Nonprofit Terms; Industry Terms: Not Available to Industry
How to cite: pFU-MVIIA-PC was a gift from Ines Ibanez-Tallon (Addgene plasmid # 24148 ; http://n2t.net/addgene:24148 ; RRID:Addgene_24148)
