>Addgene plasmid #24148 | pFU-MVIIA-PC | addgene partial sequence | sequence record 29904 | 24148 with mCherry-R
TGGCCGTTCACGGAGCCCTCCATGTGCACCTTGAAGCGCATGAACTCCTTGATGATGGCCATGTTATCCT
CCTCGCCCTTGCTCACCATACGGATCCTACGTGGTTTCTTCTGCCAAAGCATGATGAGGATGATAAGGGA
GATGATGGTGAGCACCACCAGGGCCAGGATGGCTGAGATCACCACCACCTTAAAGGGCAAGGAGTGTGGC
ACCACGATGACCTCCTGCGTGTCCTGGCCCACAGCAACTCGAGTACCATCCCCGTTGCCGTTTCCGTTAC
CATTCCCGTTGCCATTTCCGTTACCAGCGGCCGCAAGCTTGTCGTCATCGTCTTTGTAATCGATGCACTT
ACCGGACCTACACGATCCGGTGCAACAGTCATACATGAGGCGGGAGCACTTCGCGCCCTTGCCTTTGCAA
GCAACTGCAGCTCCAACAAGAGCTAGGATCAGAAGTGCAGACATACCGGTACCCGGGGATCCTCTAGAGT
CGACCTGCAGCCCAAGCTTCGTCTAACAAAAAAGCCAAAAACGGCCAGAATTTAGCGGACAATTTACTAG
TCTAACACTGAAAATTACATATTGACCCAAATGATTACATTTCNNAAGGTGCCTAAAAAACTTCACAAAA
CACACTCGCCAACCCCGANCGCATAGTTCAAAACCGGAGCTTCAGCTACTTAAGAAGATAGGTACATAAA
ACCGACCAAAGAAACTGACGCCTCACTTATCCCTCCCCTCACCA
